>Addgene plasmid #202420 | pQCXIZ GFP PODXL 4K>R | addgene full sequence | sequence record 399284 | Addgene NGS Result
TCCGCGTTACATAACTTACGGTAAATGGCCCGCCTGGCTGACCGCCCAACGACCCCCGCCCATTGACGTC
AATAATGACGTATGTTCCCATAGTAACGCCAATAGGGACTTTCCATTGACGTCAATGGGTGGAGTATTTA
CGGTAAACTGCCCACTTGGCAGTACATCAAGTGTATCATATGCCAAGTACGCCCCCTATTGACGTCAATG
ACGGTAAATGGCCCGCCTGGCATTATGCCCAGTACATGACCTTATGGGACTTTCCTACTTGGCAGTACAT
CTACGTATTAGTCATCGCTATTACCATGGTGATGCGGTTTTGGCAGTACATCAATGGGCGTGGATAGCGG
TTTGACTCACGGGGATTTCCAAGTCTCCACCCCATTGACGTCAATGGGAGTTTGTTTTGGCACCAAAATC
AACGGGACTTTCCAAAATGTCGTAACAACTCCGCCCCATTGACGCAAATGGGCGGTAGGCGTGTACGGTG
GGAGGTCTATATAAGCAGAGCTCAATAAAAGAGCCCACAACCCCTCACTCGGCGCGCCAGTCTTCCGATA
GACTGCGTCGCCCGGGTACCCGTATTCCCAATAAAGCCTCTTGCTGTTTGCATCCGAATCGTGGTCTCGC
TGTTCCTTGGGAGGGTCTCCTCTGAGTGATTGACTACCCACGACGGGGGTCTTTCATTTGGGGGCTCGTC
CGGGATTTGGAGACCCCTGCCCAGGGACCACCGACCCACCACCGGGAGGTAAGCTGGCCAGCAACTTATC
TGTGTCTGTCCGATTGTCTAGTGTCTATGTTTGATGTTATGCGCCTGCGTCTGTACTAGTTAGCTAACTA
GCTCTGTATCTGGCGGACCCGTGGTGGAACTGACGAGTTCTGAACACCCGGCCGCAACCCTGGGAGACGT
CCCAGGGACTTTGGGGGCCGTTTTTGTGGCCCGACCTGAGGAAGGGAGTCGATGTGGAATCCGACCCCGT
CAGGATATGTGGTTCTGGTAGGAGACGAGAACCTAAAACAGTTCCCGCCTCCGTCTGAATTTTTGCTTTC
GGTTTGGAACCGAAGCCGCGCGTCTTGTCTGCTGCAGCGCTGCAGCATCGTTCTGTGTTGTCTCTGTCTG
ACTGTGTTTCTGTATTTGTCTGAAAATTAGGGCCAGACTGTTACCACTCCCTTAAGTTTGACCTTAGGTC
ACTGGAAAGATGTCGAGCGGATCGCTCACAACCAGTCGGTAGATGTCAAGAAGAGACGTTGGGTTACCTT
CTGCTCTGCAGAATGGCCAACCTTTAACGTCGGATGGCCGCGAGACGGCACCTTTAACCGAGACCTCATC
ACCCAGGTTAAGATCAAGGTCTTTTCACCTGGCCCGCATGGACACCCAGACCAGGTCCCCTACATCGTGA
CCTGGGAAGCCTTGGCTTTTGACCCCCCTCCCTGGGTCAAGCCCTTTGTACACCCTAAGCCTCCGCCTCC
TCTTCCTCCATCCGCCCCGTCTCTCCCCCTTGAACCTCCTCGTTCGACCCCGCCTCGATCCTCCCTTTAT
CCAGCCCTCACTCCTTCTCTAGGCGCCGGAATTGAAGATCTGGGGGATCGATCCTCTAGAGTCCGTTACA
TAACTTACGGTAAATGGCCCGCCTGGCTGACCGCCCAACGACCCCCGCCCATTGACGTCAATAATGACGT
ATGTTCCCATAGTAACGCCAATAGGGACTTTCCATTGACGTCAATGGGTGGAGTATTTACGGTAAACTGC
CCACTTGGCAGTACATCAAGTGTATCATATGCCAAGTACGCCCCCTATTGACGTCAATGACGGTAAATGG
CCCGCCTGGCATTATGCCCAGTACATGACCTTATGGGACTTTCCTACTTGGCAGTACATCTACGTATTAG
TCATCGCTATTACCATGGTGATGCGGTTTTGGCAGTACATCAATGGGCGTGGATAGCGGTTTGACTCACG
GGGATTTCCAAGTCTCCACCCCATTGACGTCAATGGGAGTTTGTTTTGGCACCAAAATCAACGGGACTTT
CCAAAATGTCGTAACAACTCCGCCCCATTGACGCAAATGGGCGGTAGGCGTGTACGGTGGGAGGTCTATA
TAAGCAGAGCTCGTTTAGTGAACCGTCAGATCGCCTGGAGACGCCATCCACGCTGTTTTGACCTCCATAG
AAGACACCGGGACCGATCCAGCCTCCGCGGCCGGGAACGGTGCATTGGAACGGACCTGCAGGAATTGATC
CGCGGCCGCACCGGTGCCACCATGCGCTGCGCGCTGGCGCTCTCGGCGCTGCTGCTACTGTTGTCAACGC
CGCCGCTGCTGCCGTCGATGGTGAGCAAGGGCGAGGAGCTGTTCACCGGGGTGGTGCCCATCCTGGTCGA
GCTGGACGGCGACGTAAACGGCCACAAGTTCAGCGTGTCCGGCGAGGGCGAGGGCGATGCCACCTACGGC
AAGCTGACCCTGAAGTTCATCTGCACCACCGGCAAGCTGCCCGTGCCCTGGCCCACCCTCGTGACCACCC
TGACCTACGGCGTGCAGTGCTTCAGCCGCTACCCCGACCACATGAAGCAGCACGACTTCTTCAAGTCCGC
CATGCCCGAAGGCTACGTCCAGGAGCGCACCATCTTCTTCAAGGACGACGGCAACTACAAGACCCGCGCC
GAGGTGAAGTTCGAGGGCGACACCCTGGTGAACCGCATCGAGCTGAAGGGCATCGACTTCAAGGAGGACG
GCAACATCCTGGGGCACAAGCTGGAGTACAACTACAACAGCCACAACGTCTATATCATGGCCGACAAGCA
GAAGAACGGCATCAAGGTGAACTTCAAGATCCGCCACAACATCGAGGACGGCAGCGTGCAGCTCGCCGAC
CACTACCAGCAGAACACCCCCATCGGCGACGGCCCCGTGCTGCTGCCCGACAACCACTACCTGAGCACCC
AGTCCGCCCTGAGCAAAGACCCCAACGAGAAGCGCGATCACATGGTCCTGCTGGAGTTCGTGACCGCCGC
CGGGATCACTCTCGGCATGGACGAGCTGTACAAGTCGCCGTCGCCGTCGCCGTCGCCCTCCCAGAATGCA
ACCCAGACTACTACGGACTCATCTAACAAAACAGCACCGACTCCAGCATCCAGTGTCACCATCATGGCTA
CAGATACAGCCCAGCAGAGCACAGTCCCCACTTCCAAGGCCAACGAAATCTTGGCCTCGGTCAAGGCGAC
CACCCTTGGTGTATCCAGTGACTCACCGGGGACTACAACCCTGGCTCAGCAAGTCTCAGGCCCAGTCAAC
ACTACCGTGGCTAGAGGAGGCGGCTCAGGCAACCCTACTACCACCATCGAGAGCCCCAAGAGCACAAAAA
GTGCAGACACCACTACAGTTGCAACCTCCACAGCCACAGCTAAACCTAACACCACAAGCAGCCAGAATGG
AGCAGAAGATACAACAAACTCTGGGGGGAAAAGCAGCCACAGTGTGACCACAGACCTCACATCCACTAAG
GCAGAACATCTGACGACCCCTCACCCTACAAGTCCACTTAGCCCCCGACAACCCACTTCGACGCATCCTG
TGGCCACCCCAACAAGCTCGGGACATGACCATCTTATGAAAATTTCAAGCAGTTCAAGCACTGTGGCTAT
CCCTGGCTACACCTTCACAAGCCCGGGGATGACCACCACCCTACTAGAGACAGTGTTTCACCATGTCAGC
CAGGCTGGTCTTGAACTCCTGACCTCGGGTGATCTGCCCACCTTGGCCTCCCAAAGTGCTGGGATTACAG
CGTCATCGGTTATCTCGCAAAGAACTCAACAGACCTCCAGTCAGATGCCAGCCAGCTCTACGGCCCCTTC
CTCCCAGGAGACAGTGCAGCCCACGAGCCCGGCAACGGCATTGAGAACACCTACCCTGCCAGAGACCATG
AGCTCCAGCCCCACAGCAGCATCAACTACCCACCGATACCCCAAAACACCTTCTCCCACTGTGGCTCATG
AGAGTAACTGGGCAAAGTGTGAGGATCTTGAGACACAGACACAGAGTGAGAAGCAGCTCGTCCTGAACCT
CACAGGAAACACCCTCTGTGCAGGGGGCGCTTCGGATGAGAAATTGATCTCACTGATATGCCGAGCAGTC
AAAGCCACCTTCAACCCGGCCCAAGATAAGTGCGGCATACGGCTGGCATCTGTTCCAGGAAGTCAGACCG
TGGTCGTCAAAGAAATCACTATTCACACTAAGCTCCCTGCCAAGGATGTGTACGAGCGGCTGAAGGACAA
ATGGGATGAACTAAAGGAGGCAGGGGTCAGTGACATGAAGCTAGGGGACCAGGGGCCACCGGAGGAGGCC
GAGGACCGCTTCAGCATGCCCCTCATCATCACCATCGTCTGCATGGCATCATTCCTGCTCCTCGTGGCGG
CCCTCTATGGCTGCTGCCACCAGCGCCTCTCCCAGAGGAGGGACCAGCAGCGGCTAACAGAGGAGCTGCA
GACAGTGGAGAATGGTTACCATGACAACCCAACACTGGAAGTGATGGAGACCTCTTCTGAGATGCAGGAG
AGGAGGGTGGTCAGCCTCAACGGGGAGCTGGGGGACAGCTGGATCGTCCCTCTGGACAACCTGACCAGGG
ACGACCTGGATGAGGAGGAAGACACACACCTCTAGGGATCCGGAATTCCGCCCCTCTCCCTCCCCCCCCC
CTAACGTTACTGGCCGAAGCCGCTTGGAATAAGGCCGGTGTGCGTTTGTCTATATGTTATTTTCCACCAT
ATTGCCGTCTTTTGGCAATGTGAGGGCCCGGAAACCTGGCCCTGTCTTCTTGACGAGCATTCCTAGGGGT
CTTTCCCCTCTCGCCAAAGGAATGCAAGGTCTGTTGAATGTCGTGAAGGAAGCAGTTCCTCTGGAAGCTT
CTTGAAGACAAACAACGTCTGTAGCGACCCTTTGCAGGCAGCGGAACCCCCCACCTGGCGACAGGTGCCT
CTGCGGCCAAAAGCCACGTGTATAAGATACACCTGCAAAGGCGGCACAACCCCAGTGCCACGTTGTGAGT
TGGATAGTTGTGGAAAGAGTCAAATGGCTCTCCTCAAGCGTATTCAACAAGGGGCTGAAGGATGCCCAGA
AGGTACCCCATTGTATGGGATCTGATCTGGGGCCTCGGTGCACATGCTTTACATGTGTTTAGTCGAGGTT
AAAAAAACGTCTAGGCCCCCCGAACCACGGGGACGTGGTTTTCCTTTGAAAAACACGATGATAAGCTTGC
CACAACCATGGCCAAGTTGACCAGTGCCGTTCCGGTGCTCACCGCGCGCGACGTCGCCGGAGCGGTCGAG
TTCTGGACCGACCGGCTCGGGTTCTCCCGGGACTTCGTGGAGGACGACTTCGCCGGTGTGGTCCGGGACG
ACGTGACCCTGTTCATCAGCGCGGTCCAGGACCAGGTGGTGCCGGACAACACCCTGGCCTGGGTGTGGGT
GCGCGGCCTGGACGAGCTGTACGCCGAGTGGTCGGAGGTCGTGTCCACGAACTTCCGGGACGCCTCCGGG
CCGGCCATGACCGAGATCGGCGAGCAGCCGTGGGGGCGGGAGTTCGCCCTGCGCGACCCGGCCGGCAACT
GCGTGCACTTCGTGGCCGAGGAGCAGGACTGACACGACCCGGACGGGACGCTCCTGCGCCTGATACAGAA
CGAATTGCTTGCAGGCATCTCATGAGTGTGTCTTCCCGTTTTCCGCCTGAGGTCACTGCGTGGATGGAGC
ATCAGTGGTCCAGGCTCTAGTTTTGACTCAACAATATCACCAGCTGAAGCCTATAGAGTACGAGCCATAG
ATAAAATAAAAGATTTTATTTAGTCTCCAGAAAAAGGGGGGAATGAAAGACCCCACCTGTAGGTTTGGCA
AGCTAGCTTAAGTAACGCCATTTTGCAAGGCATGGAAAAATACATAACTGAGAATAGAGAAGTTCAGATC
AAGGTCAGGAACAGATGGAACAGGGTCGACCCTAGAGAACCATCAGATGTTTCCAGGGTGCCCCAAGGAC
CTGAAATGACCCTGTGCCTTATTTGAACTAACCAATCAGTTCGCTTCTCGCTTCTGTTCGCGCGCTTCTG
CTCCCCGAGCTCAATAAAAGAGCCCACAACCCCTCACTCGGGGCGCCAGTCCTCCGATTGACTGAGTCGC
CCGGGTACCCGTGTATCCAATAAACCCTCTTGCAGTTGCATCCGACTTGTGGTCTCGCTGTTCCTTGGGA
GGGTCTCCTCTGAGTGATTGACTACCCGTCAGCGGGGGTCTTTCATTTGGGGGCTCGTCCGGGATCGGGA
GACCCCTGCCCAGGGACCACCGACCCACCACCGGGAGGTAAGCTGGCTGCCTCGCGCGTTTCGGTGATGA
CGGTGAAAACCTCTGACACATGCAGCTCCCGGAGACGGTCACAGCTTGTCTGTAAGCGGATGCCGGGAGC
AGACAAGCCCGTCAGGGCGCGTCAGCGGGTGTTGGCGGGTGTCGGGGCGCAGCCATGACCCAGTCACGTA
GCGATAGCGGAGTGTAGATCCGGCTGTGGAATGTGTGTCAGTTAGGGTGTGGAAAGTCCCCAGGCTCCCC
AGCAGGCAGAAGTATGCAAAGCATGCATCTCAATTAGTCAGCAACCAGGTGTGGAAAGTCCCCAGGCTCC
CCAGCAGGCAGAAGTATGCAAAGCATGCATCTCAATTAGTCAGCAACCATAGTCCCGCCCCTAACTCCGC
CCATCCCGCCCCTAACTCCGCCCAGTTCCGCCCATTCTCCGCCCCATGGCTGACTAATTTTTTTTATTTA
TGCAGAGGCCGAGGCCGCCTCGGCCTCTGAGCTATTCCAGAAGTAGTGAGGAGGCTTTTTTGGAGGCCTA
GGCTTTTGCAAAAAGCTTACTGGCTTAACTATGCGGCATCAGAGCAGATTGTACTGAGAGTGCACCATAT
GCGGTGTGAAATACCGCACAGATGCGTAAGGAGAAAATACCGCATCAGGCGCTCTTCCGCTTCCTCGCTC
ACTGACTCGCTGCGCTCGGTCGTTCGGCTGCGGCGAGCGGTATCAGCTCACTCAAAGGCGGTAATACGGT
TATCCACAGAATCAGGGGATAACGCAGGAAAGAACATGTGAGCAAAAGGCCAGCAAAAGGCCAGGAACCG
TAAAAAGGCCGCGTTGCTGGCGTTTTTCCATAGGCTCCGCCCCCCTGACGAGCATCACAAAAATCGACGC
TCAAGTCAGAGGTGGCGAAACCCGACAGGACTATAAAGATACCAGGCGTTTCCCCCTGGAAGCTCCCTCG
TGCGCTCTCCTGTTCCGACCCTGCCGCTTACCGGATACCTGTCCGCCTTTCTCCCTTCGGGAAGCGTGGC
GCTTTCTCATAGCTCACGCTGTAGGTATCTCAGTTCGGTGTAGGTCGTTCGCTCCAAGCTGGGCTGTGTG
CACGAACCCCCCGTTCAGCCCGACCGCTGCGCCTTATCCGGTAACTATCGTCTTGAGTCCAACCCGGTAA
GACACGACTTATCGCCACTGGCAGCAGCCACTGGTAACAGGATTAGCAGAGCGAGGTATGTAGGCGGTGC
TACAGAGTTCTTGAAGTGGTGGCCTAACTACGGCTACACTAGAAGGACAGTATTTGGTATCTGCGCTCTG
CTGAAGCCAGTTACCTTCGGAAAAAGAGTTGGTAGCTCTTGATCCGGCAAACAAACCACCGCTGGTAGCG
GTGGTTTTTTTGTTTGCAAGCAGCAGATTACGCGCAGAAAAAAAGGATCTCAAGAAGATCCTTTGATCTT
TTCTACGGGGTCTGACGCTCAGTGGAACGAAAACTCACGTTAAGGGATTTTGGTCATGAGATTATCAAAA
AGGATCTTCACCTAGATCCTTTTAAATTAAAAATGAAGTTTTAAATCAATCTAAAGTATATATGAGTAAA
CTTGGTCTGACAGTTACCAATGCTTAATCAGTGAGGCACCTATCTCAGCGATCTGTCTATTTCGTTCATC
CATAGTTGCCTGACTCCCCGTCGTGTAGATAACTACGATACGGGAGGGCTTACCATCTGGCCCCAGTGCT
GCAATGATACCGCGAGACCCACGCTCACCGGCTCCAGATTTATCAGCAATAAACCAGCCAGCCGGAAGGG
CCGAGCGCAGAAGTGGTCCTGCAACTTTATCCGCCTCCATCCAGTCTATTAATTGTTGCCGGGAAGCTAG
AGTAAGTAGTTCGCCAGTTAATAGTTTGCGCAACGTTGTTGCCATTGCTGCAGGCATCGTGGTGTCACGC
TCGTCGTTTGGTATGGCTTCATTCAGCTCCGGTTCCCAACGATCAAGGCGAGTTACATGATCCCCCATGT
TGTGCAAAAAAGCGGTTAGCTCCTTCGGTCCTCCGATCGTTGTCAGAAGTAAGTTGGCCGCAGTGTTATC
ACTCATGGTTATGGCAGCACTGCATAATTCTCTTACTGTCATGCCATCCGTAAGATGCTTTTCTGTGACT
GGTGAGTACTCAACCAAGTCATTCTGAGAATAGTGTATGCGGCGACCGAGTTGCTCTTGCCCGGCGTCAA
CACGGGATAATACCGCGCCACATAGCAGAACTTTAAAAGTGCTCATCATTGGAAAACGTTCTTCGGGGCG
AAAACTCTCAAGGATCTTACCGCTGTTGAGATCCAGTTCGATGTAACCCACTCGTGCACCCAACTGATCT
TCAGCATCTTTTACTTTCACCAGCGTTTCTGGGTGAGCAAAAACAGGAAGGCAAAATGCCGCAAAAAAGG
GAATAAGGGCGACACGGAAATGTTGAATACTCATACTCTTCCTTTTTCAATATTATTGAAGCATTTATCA
GGGTTATTGTCTCATGAGCGGATACATATTTGAATGTATTTAGAAAAATAAACAAATAGGGGTTCCGCGC
ACATTTCCCCGAAAAGTGCCACCTGACGTCTAAGAAACCATTATTATCATGACATTAACCTATAAAAATA
GGCGTATCACGAGGCCCTTTCGTCTTCAAGAATTAGCTTGGCCATTGCATACGTTGTATCCATATCATAA
TATGTACATTTATATTGGCTCATGTCCAACATTACCGCCATGTTGACATTGATTATTGACTAGTTATTAA
TAGTAATCAATTACGGGGTCATTAGTTCATAGCCCATATATGGAGT
Features (pLannotate 1.2.2; 22 found; start..end, strand, type, name):
    309..512     +  promoter       CMV promoter: human cytomegalovirus (CMV) immediate early promoter
    513..688     +  LTR            5' LTR (truncated): truncated long terminal repeat from Moloney murine sarcoma virus
    810..1084    +  misc_feature   MESV Ψ (fragment): packaging signal of murine embryonic stem cell virus
   1151..1567    +  CDS            gag (truncated): truncated Moloney murine leukemia virus (MMLV) gag gene lacking the start codon
   1604..1907    +  enhancer       CMV enhancer: human cytomegalovirus immediate early enhancer
   1908..2111    +  promoter       CMV promoter: human cytomegalovirus (CMV) immediate early promoter
   2262..2327    +  CDS            PODXL (fragment): PODXL_HUMAN - Also known as PCLP, PCLP1. Experimental evidence at protein level: Swiss-Prot protein existence level 1. Involved in the regulation of both adhesion and cell morphology and cancer progression. Functions as an anti-adhesive molecule that maintains an open filtration pathway between neighboring foot processes in the podocyte by charge repulsion. Acts as a pro- adhesive molecule, enhancing the adherence of cells to immobilized ligands, increasing the rate of migration and cell-cell contacts in an integrin-dependent manner. Induces the formation of apical actin- dependent microvilli.
   2328..3044    +  CDS            EGFP: EGFP is a basic (constitutively fluorescent) green fluorescent protein published in 1996, derived from Aequorea victoria. It is reported to be a rapidly-maturing weak dimer with moderate acid sensitivity.
   3045..4652    +  CDS            PODXL: PODXL_HUMAN - Also known as PCLP, PCLP1. Experimental evidence at protein level: Swiss-Prot protein existence level 1. Involved in the regulation of both adhesion and cell morphology and cancer progression. Functions as an anti-adhesive molecule that maintains an open filtration pathway between neighboring foot processes in the podocyte by charge repulsion. Acts as a pro- adhesive molecule, enhancing the adherence of cells to immobilized ligands, increasing the rate of migration and cell-cell contacts in an integrin-dependent manner. Induces the formation of apical actin- dependent microvilli.
   4782..5244    +  misc_feature   IRES: internal ribosome entry site (IRES) of the encephalomyocarditis virus (EMCV)
   5258..5632    +  CDS            BleoR: antibiotic-binding protein; Sh ble from Streptoalloteichus hindustanus; confers resistance to bleomycin, phleomycin, and Zeocin™
   5636..5692    +  CDS            ble (fragment): BLE_KLEPN - Experimental evidence at protein level: Swiss-Prot protein existence level 1. Binding protein with a strong affinity to the bleomycin family of antibiotics. Binds to CL990; an antimitotic-antibiotic compound. From Klebsiella pneumoniae.
   5741..5810    +  CDS            env (fragment): murine leukemia virus gPr80 envelope polyprotein precursor; env; proteolytically cleaved into gp70SU and p15TM subunits
   5852..6277    +  LTR            3' LTR (ΔU3): self-inactivating 3' long terminal repeat (LTR) from Moloney murine leukemia virus
   6346..6386    +  CDS            rop (fragment): Rop protein, which maintains plasmids at low copy number; rop
   6488..6526    +  misc_feature   bom (fragment): basis of mobility region from pBR322
   6543..6872    +  promoter       SV40 promoter: SV40 enhancer and early promoter
   6878..6979    +  misc_feature   bom (fragment): basis of mobility region from pBR322
   7165..7753    -  rep_origin     ori: high-copy-number ColE1/pMB1/pBR322/pUC origin of replication
   7924..8784    -  CDS            AmpR: β-lactamase; bla; confers resistance to ampicillin, carbenicillin, and related antibiotics
   8785..8889    -  promoter       AmpR promoter: bla
   9075..308     +  enhancer       CMV enhancer (across the origin): human cytomegalovirus immediate early enhancer
