[The description below was written by a language model from this plasmid's Addgene catalogue record and pLannotate feature annotations shown in this document.]
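Description:
pQCXIZ GFP PODXL 4K>R is a viral expression vector for stable delivery of a GFP-tagged human podocalyxin (PODXL) mutant into mammalian cells. The catalogue lists the vector type as lentiviral, but the annotated features are those of a gammaretroviral (MoMLV/MSV-derived) self-inactivating backbone. These include a hybrid CMV enhancer/promoter fused to a truncated 5' LTR to drive genomic RNA production in packaging cells, a Ψ packaging signal extending into a truncated gag region lacking its start codon, and a ΔU3 3' LTR that silences LTR promoter activity after integration. In bacteria the 9.1 kb plasmid replicates from a high-copy ColE1/pUC-type origin and is selected with ampicillin via β-lactamase. An SV40 promoter and fragments of rop and bom lie in the plasmid backbone outside the proviral region.

Because the integrated LTR is inactive, the payload is expressed from an internal CMV immediate-early enhancer/promoter. The open reading frame begins with a short N-terminal PODXL fragment, most likely the signal peptide, followed by EGFP and then the remainder of PODXL. This arrangement would place the fluorescent tag at the extracellular N-terminus of the mature transmembrane protein. Four lysines described as cytoplasmic (K431, K525, K526 and K547) are changed to arginine, giving a ubiquitination-deficient protein. Downstream, an EMCV IRES allows translation of the Sh ble gene from the same transcript, so transduced cells can be selected with Zeocin. The stated purpose is expression of this ubiquitination-deficient GFP-PODXL. The associated study examines how spatial regulation of this glycocalyx component affects prometastatic behaviour.
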