Addgene plasmid #202420: pQCXIZ GFP PODXL 4K>R
Purpose: Expression of ubiquitination-deficient GFP-tagged PODXL (4 cytoplasmic lysines mutated to arginine)
Depositing lab: David Bryant. Depositing organization: University of Glasgow. Publication: Spatial regulation of the glycocalyx component podocalyxin is a switch for prometastatic function. Roman-Fernandez A, Mansour MA, Kugeratski FG, Anand J, Sandilands E, Galbraith L, Rakovic K, Freckmann EC, Cumming EM, Park J, Nikolatou K, Lilla S, Shaw R, Strachan D, Mason S, Patel R, McGarry L, Katoch A, Campbell KJ, Nixon C, Miller CJ, Leung HY, Le Quesne J, Norman JC, Zanivan S, Blyth K, Bryant DM. Sci Adv. 2023 Feb 3;9(5):eabq1858. doi: 10.1126/sciadv.abq1858. Epub 2023 Feb 3. PubMed 36735782.
Backbone
  Vector backbone: pQCXIZ GFP
  Vector type: Lentiviral
Growth in bacteria
  Bacterial resistance: Ampicillin, 100 μg/mL
  Growth temperature: 37°C
  Growth strain: NEB Stable
  Copy number: High Copy
Gene/Insert
  Gene/Insert name: PODXL
  Species: H. sapiens (human)
  Mutation: K431/525/526/547R
  Entrez Gene: PODXL (a.k.a. Gp200, PC, PCLP, PCLP-1, PDX, PODXL1, gp135)
  Tag / fusion protein: GFP (N terminal on backbone)
  Cloning method: Restriction Enzyme; 5′ cloning site unknown (unknown if destroyed)
Terms and licenses: Academic/Nonprofit Terms; Industry Terms: Not Available to Industry
How to cite: pQCXIZ GFP PODXL 4K>R was a gift from David Bryant (Addgene plasmid # 202420 ; http://n2t.net/addgene:202420 ; RRID:Addgene_202420)
